>Addgene plasmid #229751 | pTYB1-MBD2 pc4786 | addgene full sequence | sequence record 459925 | Addgene NGS Result
TTGAGATCCTTTTTTTCTGCGCGTAATCTGCTGCTTGCAAACAAAAAAACCACCGCTACCAGCGGTGGTT
TGTTTGCCGGATCAAGAGCTACCAACTCTTTTTCCGAAGGTAACTGGCTTCAGCAGAGCGCAGATACCAA
ATACTGTCCTTCTAGTGTAGCCGTAGTTAGGCCACCACTTCAAGAACTCTGTAGCACCGCCTACATACCT
CGCTCTGCTAATCCTGTTACCAGTGGCTGCTGCCAGTGGCGATAAGTCGTGTCTTACCGGGTTGGACTCA
AGACGATAGTTACCGGATAAGGCGCAGCGGTCGGGCTGAACGGGGGGTTCGTGCACACAGCCCAGCTTGG
AGCGAACGACCTACACCGAACTGAGATACCTACAGCGTGAGCTATGAGAAAGCGCCACGCTTCCCGAAGG
GAGAAAGGCGGACAGGTATCCGGTAAGCGGCAGGGTCGGAACAGGAGAGCGCACGAGGGAGCTTCCAGGG
GGAAACGCCTGGTATCTTTATAGTCCTGTCGGGTTTCGCCACCTCTGACTTGAGCGTCGATTTTTGTGAT
GCTCGTCAGGGGGGCGGAGCCTATGGAAAAACGCCAGCAACGCGGCCTTTTTACGGTTCCTGGCCTTTTG
CTGGCCTTTTGCTCACATGTTCTTTCCTGCGTTATCCCCTGATTCTGTGGATAACCGTATTACCGCCTTT
GAGTGAGCTGATACCGCTCGCCGCAGCCGAACGACCGAGCGCAGCGAGTCAGTGAGCGAGGAAGCTATGG
TGCACTCTCAGTACAATCTGCTCTGATGCCGCATAGTTAAGCCAGTATACACTCCGCTATCGCTACGTGA
CTGGGTCATGGCTGCGCCCCGACACCCGCCAACACCCGCTGACGCGCCCTGACGGGCTTGTCTGCTCCCG
GCATCCGCTTACAGACAAGCTGTGACCGTCTCCGGGAGCTGCATGTGTCAGAGGTTTTCACCGTCATCAC
CGAAACGCGCGAGGCAGCTGCGGTAAAGCTCATCAGCGTGGTCGTGCAGCGATTCACAGATGTCTGCCTG
TTCATCCGCGTCCAGCTCGTTGAGTTTCTCCAGAAGCGTTAATGTCTGGCTTCTGATAAAGCGGGCCATG
TTAAGGGCGGTTTTTTCCTGTTTGGTCACTGATGCCTCCGTGTAAGGGGGATTTCTGTTCATGGGGGTAA
TGATACCGATGAAACGAGAGAGGATGCTCACGATACGGGTTACTGATGATGAACATGCCCGGTTACTGGA
ACGTTGTGAGGGTAAACAACTGGCGGTATGGATGCGGCGGGACCAGAGAAAAATCACTCAGGGTCAATGC
CAGCCGAACGCCAGCAAGACGTAGCCCAGCGCGTCGGCCGCCATGCCGGCGATAATGGCCTGCTTCTCGC
CGAAACGTTTGGTGGCGGGACCAGTGACGAAGGCTTGAGCGAGGGCGTGCAAGATTCCGAATACCGCAAG
CGACAGGCCGATCATCGTCGCGCTCCAGCGAAAGCGGTCCTCGCCGAAAATGACCCAGAGCGCTGCCGGC
ACCTGTCCTACGAGTTGCATGATAAAGAAGACAGTCATAAGTGCGGCGACGATAGTCATGCCCCGCGCCC
ACCGGAAGGAGCTGACTGGGTTGAAGGCTCTCAAGGGCATCGGTCGAGATCCCGGTGCCTAATGAGTGAG
CTAACTTACATTAATTGCGTTGCGCTCACTGCCCGCTTTCCAGTCGGGAAACCTGTCGTGCCAGCTGCAT
TAATGAATCGGCCAACGCGCGGGGAGAGGCGGTTTGCGTATTGGGCGCCAGGGTGGTTTTTCTTTTCACC
AGTGAGACGGGCAACAGCTGATTGCCCTTCACCGCCTGGCCCTGAGAGAGTTGCAGCAAGCGGTCCACGC
TGGTTTGCCCCAGCAGGCGAAAATCCTGTTTGATGGTGGTTAACGGCGGGATATAACATGAGCTGTCTTC
GGTATCGTCGTATCCCACTACCGAGATATCCGCACCAACGCGCAGCCCGGACTCGGTAATGGCGCGCATT
GCACCCAGCGCCATCTGATCGTTGGCAACCAGCATCGCAGTGGGAACGATGCCCTCATTCAGCATTTGCA
TGGTTTGTTGAAAACCGGACATGGCACTCCAGTCGCCTTCCCGTTCCGCTATCGGCTGAATTTGATTGCG
AGTGAGATATTTATGCCAGCCAGCCAGACGCAGACGCGCCGAGACAGAACTTAATGGGCCCGCTAACAGC
GCGATTTGCTGGTGACCCAATGCGACCAGATGCTCCACGCCCAGTCGCGTACCGTCTTCATGGGAGAAAA
TAATACTGTTGATGGGTGTCTGGTCAGAGACATCAAGAAATAACGCCGGAACATTAGTGCAGGCAGCTTC
CACAGCAATGGCATCCTGGTCATCCAGCGGATAGTTAATGATCAGCCCACTGACGCGTTGCGCGAGAAGA
TTGTGCACCGCCGCTTTACAGGCTTCGACGCCGCTTCGTTCTACCATCGACACCACCACGCTGGCACCCA
GTTGATCGGCGCGAGATTTAATCGCCGCGACAATTTGCGACGGCGCGTGCAGGGCCAGACTGGAGGTGGC
AACGCCAATCAGCAACGACTGTTTGCCCGCCAGTTGTTGTGCCACGCGGTTGGGAATGTAATTCAGCTCC
GCCATCGCCGCTTCCACTTTTTCCCGCGTTTTCGCAGAAACGTGGCTGGCCTGGTTCACCACGCGGGAAA
CGGTCTGATAAGAGACACCGGCATACTCTGCGACATCGTATAACGTTACTGGTTTCACATTCACCACCCT
GAATTGACTCTCTTCCGGGCGCTATCATGCCATACCGCGAAAGGTTTTGCGCCATTCGATGGTGTCCGGG
ATCTCGACGCTCTCCCTTATGCGACTCCTGCATTAGGAAGCAGCCCAGTAGTAGGTTGAGGCCGTTGAGC
ACCGCCGCCGCAAGGAATGGTGCATGCCGGCATGCCGCCCTTTCGTCTTCAAGAATTAATTCCCAATTCC
CCAGGCATCAAATAAAACGAAAGGCTCAGTCGAAAGACTGGGCCTTTCGTTTTATCTGTTGTTTGTCGGT
GAACGCTCTCCTGAGTAGGACAAATCCGCCGGGAGCGGATTTGAACGTTGCGAAGCAACGGCCCGGAGGG
TGGCGGGCAGGACGCCCGCCATAAACTGCCAGGAATTAATTCCCCAGGCATCAAATAAAACGAAAGGCTC
AGTCGAAAGACTGGGCCTTTCGTTTTATCTGTTGTTTGTCGGTGAACGCTCTCCTGAGTAGGACAAATCC
GCCGGGAGCGGATTTGAACGTTGCGAAGCAACGGCCCGGAGGGTGGCGGGCAGGACGCCCGCCATAAACT
GCCAGGAATTAATTCCCCAGGCATCAAATAAAACGAAAGGCTCAGTCGAAAGACTGGGCCTTTCGTTTTA
TCTGTTGTTTGTCGGTGAACGCTCTCCTGAGTAGGACAAATCCGCCGGGAGCGGATTTGAACGTTGCGAA
GCAACGGCCCGGAGGGTGGCGGGCAGGACGCCCGCCATAAACTGCCAGGAATTAATTCCCCAGGCATCAA
ATAAAACGAAAGGCTCAGTCGAAAGACTGGGCCTTTCGTTTTATCTGTTGTTTGTCGGTGAACGCTCTCC
TGAGTAGGACAAATCCGCCGGGAGCGGATTTGAACGTTGCGAAGCAACGGCCCGGAGGGTGGCGGGCAGG
ACGCCCGCCATAAACTGCCAGGAATTAATTCCCCAGGCATCAAATAAAACGAAAGGCTCAGTCGAAAGAC
TGGGCCTTTCGTTTTATCTGTTGTTTGTCGGTGAACGCTCTCCTGAGTAGGACAAATCCGCCGGGAGCGG
ATTTGAACGTTGCGAAGCAACGGCCCGGAGGGTGGCGGGCAGGACGCCCGCCATAAACTGCCAGGAATTG
GGGATCGGAATTAATTCCCGGTTTAAACCGGGGATCTCGATCCCGCGAAATTAATACGACTCACTATAGG
GGAATTGTGAGCGGATAACAATTCCCCTCTAGAAATAATTTTGTTTAACTTTAAGAAGGAGATATACATA
TGTCAAAGGCCTACGTCGACGCCATGCGCGCGCACCCGGGGGGAGGCCGCTGCTGCCCGGAGCAGGAGGA
GGGGGAGAGCGCGGCGGGCGGCAGCGGCGCTGGCGGCGACTCCGCCATAGAGCAGGGGGGCCAGGGCAGC
GCGCTCGCTCCGTCCCCGGTGAGCGGCGTGCGCAGGGAAGGCGCTCGGGGCGGCGGCCGTGGCCGGGGGC
GGTGGAAGCAGGCGGCCCGGGGCGGCGGCGTCTGTGGCCGTGGCCGTGGCCGTGGCCGGGGTCGGGGCCG
TGGCCGGGGCCGGGGCCGGGGCCGCGGCCGTCCCCAGAGTGGCGGCAGCGGCCTTGGCGGCGACGGCGGC
GGCGGCGCGGGCGGCTGCGGCGTCGGCAGCGGTGGCGGCGTCGCCCCCCGGCGGGATCCTGTCCCTTTCC
CGTCGGGGAGCTCGGGGCCGGGGCCCAGGGGACCCCGGGCCACGGAGAGCGGGAAGAGGATGGACTGCCC
GGCCCTCCCCCCCGGATGGAAGAAGGAGGAAGTGATCCGAAAATCAGGGCTCAGTGCTGGCAAGAGCGAT
GTCTACTACTTCAGTCCAAGTGGTAAGAAGTTCAGAAGTAAACCTCAGCTGGCAAGATACCTGGGAAATG
CTGTTGACCTTAGCAGTTTTGACTTCAGGACCGGCAAGATGATGCCTAGTAAATTACAGAAGAACAAGCA
GAGACTCCGGAATGACCCCCTCAATCAGAACAAGGGTAAACCAGACCTGAACACAACATTGCCAATTAGA
CAAACTGCATCAATTTTCAAGCAACCAGTAACCAAATTCACGAACCACCCGAGCAATAAGGTGAAGTCAG
ACCCCCAGCGGATGAATGAACAACCACGTCAGCTTTTCTGGGAGAAGAGGCTACAAGGACTTAGCGCATC
AGATGTAACAGAACAAATTATAAAAACCATGGAGCTACCTAAAGGTCTTCAAGGAGTCGGTCCAGGTAGC
AATGACGAGACCCTTCTGTCTGCTGTGGCCAGTGCTTTACACACAAGCTCTGCGCCCATCACAGGACAAG
TCTCTGCTGCCGTGGAAAAGAACCCTGCTGTTTGGCTTAACACATCTCAACCCCTCTGCAAAGCTTTCAT
TGTTACAGATGAAGACATTAGGAAACAGGAAGAGCGAGTCCAACAAGTACGCAAGAAACTGGAGGAGGCA
CTGATGGCCGACATCCTGTCCCGGGCTGCGGACACGGAGGAAGTAGACATTGACATGGACGATGGAGATG
AGGCGGAATTCCTCGAGGGCTCTTCCTGCTTTGCCAAGGGTACCAATGTTTTAATGGCGGATGGGTCTAT
TGAATGTATTGAAAACATTGAGGTTGGTAATAAGGTCATGGGTAAAGATGGCAGACCTCGTGAGGTAATT
AAATTGCCCAGAGGAAGAGAAACTATGTACAGCGTCGTGCAGAAAAGTCAGCACAGAGCCCACAAAAGTG
ACTCAAGTCGTGAAGTGCCAGAATTACTCAAGTTTACGTGTAATGCGACCCATGAGTTGGTTGTTAGAAC
ACCTCGTAGTGTCCGCCGTTTGTCTCGTACCATTAAGGGTGTCGAATATTTTGAAGTTATTACTTTTGAG
ATGGGCCAAAAGAAAGCCCCCGACGGTAGAATTGTTGAGCTTGTCAAGGAAGTTTCAAAGAGCTACCCAA
TATCTGAGGGGCCTGAGAGAGCCAACGAATTAGTAGAATCCTATAGAAAGGCTTCAAATAAAGCTTATTT
TGAGTGGACTATTGAGGCCAGAGATCTTTCTCTGTTGGGTTCCCATGTTCGTAAAGCTACCTACCAGACT
TACGCTCCAATTCTTTATGAGAATGACCACTTTTTCGACTACATGCAAAAAAGTAAGTTTCATCTCACCA
TTGAAGGTCCAAAAGTACTTGCTTATTTACTTGGTTTATGGATTGGTGATGGATTGTCTGACAGGGCAAC
TTTTTCGGTTGATTCCAGAGATACTTCTTTGATGGAACGTGTTACTGAATATGCTGAAAAGTTGAATTTG
TGCGCCGAGTATAAGGACAGAAAAGAACCACAAGTTGCCAAAACTGTTAATTTGTACTCTAAAGTTGTCA
GAGGTAATGGTATTCGCAATAATCTTAATACTGAGAATCCATTATGGGACGCTATTGTTGGCTTAGGATT
CTTGAAGGACGGTGTCAAAAATATTCCTTCTTTCTTGTCTACGGACAATATCGGTACTCGTGAAACATTT
CTTGCTGGTCTAATTGATTCTGATGGCTATGTTACTGATGAGCATGGTATTAAAGCAACAATAAAGACAA
TTCATACTTCTGTCAGAGATGGTTTGGTTTCCCTTGCTCGTTCTTTAGGCTTAGTAGTCTCGGTTAACGC
AGAACCTGCTAAGGTTGACATGAATGTCACCAAACATAAAATTAGTTATGCTATTTATATGTCTGGTGGA
GATGTTTTGCTTAACGTTCTTTCGAAGTGTGCCGGCTCTAAAAAATTCAGGCCTGCTCCCGCCGCTGCTT
TTGCACGTGAGTGCCGCGGATTTTATTTCGAGTTACAAGAATTGAAGGAAGACGATTATTATGGGATTAC
TTTATCTGATGATTCTGATCATCAGTTTTTGCTTGGATCCCAGGTTGTCGTCCATGCATGCGGTGGCCTG
ACCGGTCTGAACTCAGGCCTCACGACAAATCCTGGTGTATCCGCTTGGCAGGTCAACACAGCTTATACTG
CGGGACAATTGGTCACATATAACGGCAAGACGTATAAATGTTTGCAGCCCCACACCTCCTTGGCAGGATG
GGAACCATCCAACGTTCCTGCCTTGTGGCAGCTTCAATGACTGCAGGAAGGGGATCCGGCTGCTAACAAA
GCCCGAAAGGAAGCTGAGTTGGCTGCTGCCACCGCTGAGCAATAACTAGCATAACCCCTTGGGGCCTCTA
AACGGGTCTTGAGGGGTTTTTTGCTGAAAGGAGGAACTATATCCGGATAACTACGTCAGGTGGCACTTTT
CGGGGAAATGTGCGCGGAACCCCTATTTGTTTATTTTTCTAAATACATTCAAATATGTATCCGCTCATGA
GACAATAACCCTGATAAATGCTTCAATAATATTGAAAAAGGAAGAGTATGAGTATTCAACATTTCCGTGT
CGCCCTTATTCCCTTTTTTGCGGCATTTTGCCTTCCTGTTTTTGCTCACCCAGAAACGCTGGTGAAAGTA
AAAGATGCTGAAGATCAGTTGGGTGCACGAGTGGGTTACATCGAACTGGATCTCAACAGCGGTAAGATCC
TTGAGAGTTTTCGCCCCGAAGAACGTTTCCCAATGATGAGCACTTTTAAAGTTCTGCTATGTGGCGCGGT
ATTATCCCGTGTTGACGCCGGGCAAGAGCAACTCGGTCGCCGCATACACTATTCTCAGAATGACTTGGTT
GAGTACTCACCAGTCACAGAAAAGCATCTTACGGATGGCATGACAGTAAGAGAATTATGCAGTGCTGCCA
TAACCATGAGTGATAACACTGCGGCCAACTTACTTCTGACAACGATCGGAGGACCGAAGGAGCTAACCGC
TTTTTTGCACAACATGGGGGATCATGTAACTCGCCTTGATCGTTGGGAACCGGAGCTGAATGAAGCCATA
CCAAACGACGAGCGTGACACCACGATGCCTGTAGCAATGGCAACAACGTTGCGCAAACTATTAACTGGCG
AACTACTTACTCTAGCTTCCCGGCAACAATTAATAGACTGGATGGAGGCGGATAAAGTTGCAGGACCACT
TCTGCGCTCGGCCCTTCCGGCTGGCTGGTTTATTGCTGATAAATCTGGAGCCGGTGAGCGTGGGTCTCGC
GGTATCATTGCAGCACTGGGGCCAGATGGTAAGCCCTCCCGTATCGTAGTTATCTACACGACGGGGAGTC
AGGCAACTATGGATGAACGAAATAGACAGATCGCTGAGATAGGTGCCTCACTGATTAAGCATTGGTAACT
GTCAGACCAAGTTTACTCATATATACTTTAGATTGATT
[38 nt withheld, positions 8089-8126]
A
[37 nt withheld, positions 8128-8164]
ATTTTGTTAAAATTCGCGTTAAATTTTTGTTAAATCAGCTCATTTTTTAACCAATAGGCCGAAATCGGCA
AAATCCCTTATAAATCAAAAGAATAGCCCGAGATAGGGT
[37 nt withheld, positions 8274-8310]
AAAGAACGTGGACTCCAACGTCAAAGG
[141 nt withheld, positions 8338-8478]
G
[125 nt withheld, positions 8480-8604]
AAAGGATCTAGGTGAAGATCCTTTTTGATAATCTCATGACCAAAATCCCTTAACGTGAGTTTTCGTTCCA
CTGAGCGTCAGACCCCGTAGAAAAGATCAAAGGATCTTC
Features (pLannotate 1.2.2; 26 found; start..end, strand, type, name):
      1..589     +  rep_origin     ori: high-copy-number ColE1/pMB1/pBR322/pUC origin of replication
    766..856     -  misc_feature   bom (fragment): basis of mobility region from pBR322
    958..1149    -  CDS            rop: Rop protein, which maintains plasmids at low copy number; rop
   1190..1300    +  CDS            mbeC (fragment): MBEC_ECOLX - Experimental evidence at protein level: Swiss-Prot protein existence level 1. Required for efficient mobilization of ColE1 plasmid and is thus essential to promote the specific transfer of the plasmid during conjugation. Probably functions by inducing DNA bending, helping the MbeA relaxase to melt the DNA around the nic site and cleave the phosphodiester bond. Binds specifically double-stranded DNA (dsDNA) containing the ColE1 oriT but does not recognize the inverted repeat (IR). From Escherichia coli.
   1335..1657    -  CDS            TcR (fragment): tetracycline efflux protein; tet; confers resistance to tetracycline
   1672..1693    -  protein_bind   CAP binding site: CAP binding activates transcription in the presence of cAMP. E. coli catabolite activator protein
   1706..2788    -  CDS            lacI: lac repressor; lacI; The lac repressor binds to the lac operator to inhibit transcription in E. coli. This inhibition can be relieved by adding lactose or isopropyl-β-D-thiogalactopyranoside (IPTG).
   2789..2866    -  promoter       lacI promoter: lacI
   2874..2967    -  CDS            TcR (fragment): tetracycline efflux protein; tet; confers resistance to tetracycline
   3019..3105    +  terminator     rrnB T1 terminator: Escherichia coli rrnB; transcription terminator T1 from the E. coli rrnB gene
   3202..3288    +  terminator     rrnB T1 terminator: Escherichia coli rrnB; transcription terminator T1 from the E. coli rrnB gene
   3385..3471    +  terminator     rrnB T1 terminator: Escherichia coli rrnB; transcription terminator T1 from the E. coli rrnB gene
   3568..3654    +  terminator     rrnB T1 terminator: Escherichia coli rrnB; transcription terminator T1 from the E. coli rrnB gene
   3751..3837    +  terminator     rrnB T1 terminator: Escherichia coli rrnB; transcription terminator T1 from the E. coli rrnB gene
   3972..3990    +  promoter       T7 promoter: promoter for bacteriophage T7 RNA polymerase
   3991..4015    +  protein_bind   lac operator: The lac repressor binds to the lac operator to inhibit transcription in E. coli. This inhibition can be relieved by adding lactose or isopropyl-β-D-thiogalactopyranoside (IPTG). lac repressor encoded by lacI
   4030..4052    +  RBS            RBS: efficient ribosome binding site from bacteriophage T7 gene 10 (Olins and Rangwala, 1989)
   4084..5325    +  CDS            MBD2: MBD2_HUMAN - Experimental evidence at protein level: Swiss-Prot protein existence level 1. Binds CpG islands in promoters where the DNA is methylated at position 5 of cytosine within CpG dinucleotides. Binds hemimethylated DNA as well. Recruits histone deacetylases and DNA methyltransferases. Acts as transcriptional repressor and plays a role in gene silencing. Functions as a scaffold protein, targeting GATAD2A and GATAD2B to chromatin to promote repression. May enhance the activation of some unmethylated cAMP-responsive promoters. From Homo sapiens (Human).
   5347..6165    +  CDS            Sce VMA intein 5' region: 5' region of the intein from the yeast Vma1 subunit of the vacuolar ATPase (Chong et al., 1998); Saccharomyces cerevisiae VMA1
   6168..6698    +  CDS            Sce VMA intein 3' region: modified 3' region of the intein from the yeast Vma1 subunit of the vacuolar ATPase (Chong et al., 1998); Saccharomyces cerevisiae VMA1; C-terminal cleavage of this intein can be induced by thiols.
   6742..6897    +  CDS            CBD: chitin binding domain from chitinase A1 (Watanabe et al., 1994); Bacillus circulans chiA
   6919..6968    +  CDS            SET1 (fragment): solubility-enhancement tag derived from T7 phage gene 10B
   6976..7023    +  terminator     T7 terminator: transcription terminator for bacteriophage T7 RNA polymerase
   7083..7187    +  promoter       AmpR promoter: bla
   7188..8048    +  CDS            AmpR: β-lactamase; bla; confers resistance to ampicillin, carbenicillin, and related antibiotics
   8090..8603    -  rep_origin     M13 ori (sequence partly withheld): M13 bacteriophage origin of replication; arrow indicates direction of (+) strand synthesis
