[The description below was written by a language model from this plasmid's Addgene catalogue record and pLannotate feature annotations shown in this document.]
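Description:
pTYB1-MBD2 pc4786 is a bacterial expression plasmid built on the commercial pTYB1 backbone, a T7-driven vector designed for intein-mediated, chitin-affinity protein purification. It replicates in E. coli from a ColE1/pMB1-type origin accompanied by the rop gene and a bom fragment (the catalogue lists copy number as unknown). It is selected with ampicillin through the bla gene, and an M13 phage origin is also present. The catalogue gives a total size of 8,905 bp, whereas the sequenced record annotated here is 8,713 nt; the reason for the difference is not stated.

The insert is the 1,242 bp coding sequence of mouse Mbd2 (MBD2a), a methyl-CpG-binding protein involved in transcriptional repression, cloned between NdeI and EcoRI. The automated annotation matched it to the human orthologue, but the catalogue specifies mouse. Transcription comes from a T7 promoter controlled by an adjacent lac operator, with a T7 gene 10 ribosome binding site upstream and a T7 terminator downstream. A plasmid-borne lacI gene supplies repressor, so expression is IPTG-inducible in hosts that provide T7 RNA polymerase. Five tandem rrnB T1 terminators lie upstream of the promoter, presumably to limit read-through transcription into the cassette.

Immediately downstream of MBD2 are the modified Saccharomyces cerevisiae VMA1 intein and the Bacillus circulans chitin binding domain. The intein-CBD tag is therefore fused to the C-terminus of MBD2, as the purpose statement says, although the tag field lists it as N-terminal. This arrangement allows the fusion to be captured on chitin resin, and thiol-induced intein self-cleavage then releases MBD2 without the tag. The construct serves to produce recombinant MBD2, and the associated publication concerns its role in heterochromatin phase separation.
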