Addgene plasmid #229751: pTYB1-MBD2 pc4786
Purpose: Bacterial expression vector of MBD2 C-terminal tagged to the intein.
Depositing lab: Cristina Cardoso. Depositing organization: Technische Universitaet Darmstadt. Publication: Heterochromatome wide analyses reveal MBD2 as a phase separation scaffold for heterochromatin compartmentalization and composition. Zhang H, Ugur E, Hake C, Romero H, Arroyo M, Mahmoud M, Lermyte F, Leonhardt H, Cardoso MC. Nucleic Acids Res. 2025 Nov 26;53(22):gkaf1380. doi: 10.1093/nar/gkaf1380. PubMed 41416523.
Backbone
  Vector backbone: pTYB1
  Backbone manufacturer: NEB
  Total vector size (bp): 8905
  Vector type: Bacterial Expression
Growth in bacteria
  Bacterial resistance: Ampicillin, 100 μg/mL
  Growth temperature: 37°C
  Growth strain: DH5alpha
  Copy number: Unknown
Gene/Insert
  Gene/Insert name: MBD2
  Species: M. musculus (mouse)
  Insert size (bp): 1242
  Entrez Gene: Mbd2 (a.k.a. MBD2a)
  Promoter: T7
  Tag / fusion protein: Intein (N terminal on insert)
  Cloning method: Restriction Enzyme; 5′ cloning site NdeI (not destroyed); 3′ cloning site EcoRI (not destroyed)
  Sequencing primers: 5′ TAATACGACTCACTATAGGG
Terms and licenses: Academic/Nonprofit Terms; Industry Terms: Not Available to Industry
How to cite: pTYB1-MBD2 pc4786 was a gift from Cristina Cardoso (Addgene plasmid # 229751 ; http://n2t.net/addgene:229751 ; RRID:Addgene_229751)
